Addgene plasmid #219339: SFFV-REST-Brd 422
Purpose: Transcription factor REST with a specific barcode assigned.
Depositing lab: Filipe Pereira. Depositing organization: Center for Neuroscience and Cell Biology, University of Coimbra. Publication: A combinatorial transcription factor screening platform for immune cell reprogramming. Kurochkin I, Altman AR, Caiado I, Pertiga-Cabral D, Halitzki E, Minaeva M, Zimmermannova O, Henriques-Oliveira L, Klein D, Nair M, Oliveira D, Cajal LR, Knittel R, Feick C, Ringner M, Martin M, Cirovic B, Pires CF, Rosa FF, Sitnicka E, Theis FJ, Pereira CF. Cell Syst. 2026 Jan 21;17(1):101457. doi: 10.1016/j.cels.2025.101457. Epub 2026 Jan 14. PubMed 41539305.
Backbone
  Vector backbone: SFFV-MCS
  Backbone size w/o insert (bp): 6638
  Vector type: Lentiviral
Growth in bacteria
  Bacterial resistance: Ampicillin, 100 μg/mL
  Growth temperature: 37°C
  Growth strain: NEB Stable
  Copy number: High Copy
Gene/Insert
  Gene/Insert name: REST
  Species: H. sapiens (human)
  Insert size (bp): 3294
  Entrez Gene: REST (a.k.a. DFNA27, GINGF5, HGF5, NRSF, WT6, XBR)
  Promoter: The spleen focus-forming virus (SFFV) promoter
  Cloning method: Restriction Enzyme; 5′ cloning site Bsp119I (not destroyed); 3′ cloning site BstHI (not destroyed)
Terms and licenses: Academic/Nonprofit Terms; Industry Terms: Not Available to Industry
Depositor comments: Barcode sequence cloned into XbaI restriction site. Design of plasmid is as follows: SFFV-[TF sequence]-WPRE-[Barcode sequence].
How to cite: SFFV-REST-Brd 422 was a gift from Filipe Pereira (Addgene plasmid # 219339 ; http://n2t.net/addgene:219339 ; RRID:Addgene_219339)
