[The description below was written by a language model from this plasmid's Addgene catalogue record and pLannotate feature annotations shown in this document.]
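Description:
SFFV-REST-Brd 422 is a lentiviral expression plasmid of about 9.9 kb, built on the SFFV-MCS backbone, that carries the human transcription factor REST (also known as NRSF) together with a construct-specific DNA barcode. It is propagated in E. coli through a high-copy ColE1/pUC-type origin and selected with ampicillin via the β-lactamase gene. The bacterial portion also retains pBluescript-style remnants (f1 origin, lacZα and lac regulatory fragments, T7 and T3 promoters). No mammalian selection marker or fluorescent reporter is annotated.

The viral cassette has a third-generation, self-inactivating layout. An RSV promoter fused to a truncated HIV-1 5' LTR drives genomic RNA production in packaging cells. It is followed by the Ψ packaging signal with a gag fragment, the RRE for Rev-dependent nuclear export, and the cPPT/CTS, which aids nuclear import of the viral genome. The internal spleen focus-forming virus promoter, which is typically strong in haematopoietic cells, drives the roughly 3.3 kb REST coding sequence, cloned between flanking polylinker sites. A WPRE lies downstream to enhance transcript stability and expression, and the cassette ends in a ΔU3 3' LTR and an SV40 polyadenylation signal. Short hits labelled as woodchuck hepatitis virus S protein and HIV-1 nef are most likely fragments of the WPRE region and the LTR-flanking sequence rather than functional genes.

According to the depositor, the barcode sits in an XbaI site after the WPRE, giving the order SFFV–TF–WPRE–barcode; it is not separately annotated in the feature table. Its position between the WPRE and the 3' LTR should place it within the expressed transcript. The plasmid belongs to a barcoded transcription factor collection for combinatorial screening in immune cell reprogramming, where the barcode identifies which factor was delivered to a given cell.
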