Features (pLannotate 1.2.2; 29 found; start..end, strand, type, name):
     94..112     -  promoter       T7 promoter: promoter for bacteriophage T7 RNA polymerase
    120..275     +  CDS            lacZα (fragment): LacZα fragment of β-galactosidase; lacZ fragment
    280..708     +  rep_origin     f1 ori (sequence partly withheld): f1 bacteriophage origin of replication; arrow indicates direction of (+) strand synthesis
    761..865     +  promoter       AmpR promoter: bla
    866..1726    +  CDS            AmpR: β-lactamase; bla; confers resistance to ampicillin, carbenicillin, and related antibiotics
   1897..2485    +  rep_origin     ori: high-copy-number ColE1/pMB1/pBR322/pUC origin of replication
   2668..2760    +  CDS            lacI (fragment): lac repressor; lacI; The lac repressor binds to the lac operator to inhibit transcription in E. coli. This inhibition can be relieved by adding lactose or isopropyl-β-D-thiogalactopyranoside (IPTG).
   2773..2794    +  protein_bind   CAP binding site: CAP binding activates transcription in the presence of cAMP. E. coli catabolite activator protein
   2809..2839    +  promoter       lac promoter: promoter for the E. coli lac operon
   2847..2863    +  protein_bind   lac operator: The lac repressor binds to the lac operator to inhibit transcription in E. coli. This inhibition can be relieved by adding lactose or isopropyl-β-D-thiogalactopyranoside (IPTG). lac repressor encoded by lacI
   2908..2926    +  promoter       T3 promoter: promoter for bacteriophage T3 RNA polymerase
   2954..3180    +  promoter       RSV promoter: Rous sarcoma virus enhancer/promoter
   3181..3361    +  LTR            5' LTR (truncated): truncated 5' long terminal repeat (LTR) from HIV-1
   3408..3533    +  misc_feature   HIV-1 Ψ: packaging signal of human immunodeficiency virus type 1
   3517..3880    +  CDS            HIV-1 gag (fragment): gag protein from human immunodeficiency virus 1; gag
   4026..4259    +  misc_feature   RRE: The Rev response element (RRE) of HIV-1 allows for Rev-dependent mRNA export from the nucleus to the cytoplasm.
   4636..4736    +  CDS            Rev (fragment): human immunodeficiency virus 1 (HIV-1) Rev protein; rev; enhances nuclear export of unspliced and incompletely spliced viral mRNAs
   4755..4872    +  misc_feature   cPPT/CTS: central polypurine tract and central termination sequence of HIV-1
   4906..5307    +  promoter       SFFV promoter: spleen focus-forming virus long terminal repeat (LTR) promoter
   5317..5340    +  misc_feature   MCS (fragment): pBluescript multiple cloning site
   5365..8655    +  CDS            REST: REST_HUMAN - Also known as NRSF, XBR. Experimental evidence at protein level: Swiss-Prot protein existence level 1. [Isoform 3]: Binds to the 3' region of the neuron-restrictive silencer element (NRSE), with lower affinity than full-length REST isoform 1 (By similarity). Exhibits weaker repressor activity compared to isoform 1 (PubMed:11779185). May negatively regulate the repressor activity of isoform 1 by binding to isoform 1, thereby preventing its binding to NRSE and leading to derepression of target genes (PubMed:11779185). However, in another study, does not appear to be implicated in re
   8666..8691    +  misc_feature   MCS (fragment): pBluescript multiple cloning site
   8691..8750    +  CDS            S (fragment): HBSAG_WHV6 - Experimental evidence at transcript level: Swiss-Prot protein existence level 2. The middle envelope protein plays an important role in the budding of the virion. It is involved in the induction of budding in a nucleocapsid independent way. In this process the majority of envelope proteins bud to form subviral lipoprotein particles of 22 nm of diameter that do not contain a nucleocapsid (By similarity). From Woodchuck hepatitis B virus (isolate w64/pWS23) (WHV).
   8882..9285    +  misc_feature   WPRE: woodchuck hepatitis virus posttranscriptional regulatory element
   9343..9402    +  CDS            nef (fragment): NEF_HV1Z2 - Experimental evidence at protein level: Swiss-Prot protein existence level 1. Extracellular Nef protein targets CD4(+) T-lymphocytes for apoptosis by interacting with CXCR4 surface receptors. From Human immunodeficiency virus type 1 group M subtype D (isolate Z2/CDC-Z34) (HIV-1).
   9404..9637    +  LTR            3' LTR (ΔU3): self-inactivating 3' long terminal repeat (LTR) from HIV-1
   9709..9830    +  polyA_signal   SV40 poly(A) signal: SV40 polyadenylation signal
   9849..9870    +  rep_origin     SV40 ori (fragment): SV40 origin of replication
   9870..73      +  rep_origin     SV40 ori (across the origin): SV40 origin of replication
>Addgene plasmid #219339 | SFFV-REST-Brd 422 | addgene full sequence | sequence record 449080 | Addgene NGS Result
ATTTATGCAGAGGCCGAGGCCGCCTCGGCCTCTGAGCTATTCCAGAAGTAGTGAGGAGGCTTTTTTGGAG
GCCTAGGGACGTACCCAATTCGCCCTATAGTGAGTCGTATTACGCGCGCTCACTGGCCGTCGTTTTACAA
CGTCGTGACTGGGAAAACCCTGGCGTTACCCAACTTAATCGCCTTGCAGCACATCCCCCTTTCGCCAGCT
GGCGTAATAGCGAAGAGGCCCGCACCGATCGCCCTTCCCAACAGTTGCGCAGCCTGAATGGCGAATGGG
[124 nt withheld, positions 280-403]
C
[91 nt withheld, positions 405-495]
A
[49 nt withheld, positions 497-545]
CCTTTGACGTTGGAGTCCACGTTCTTT
[37 nt withheld, positions 573-609]
ACCCTATCTCGGTCTATTCTTTTGATTTATAAGGGATTTTGCCGATTTCGGCCTATTGGTTAAAAAATGA
GCTGATTTAACAAAAATTTAACGCGAATTTTAACAAAATATTAACGCTTACAATTTAGGTGGCACTTTTC
GGGGAAATGTGCGCGGAACCCCTATTTGTTTATTTTTCTAAATACATTCAAATATGTATCCGCTCATGAG
ACAATAACCCTGATAAATGCTTCAATAATATTGAAAAAGGAAGAGTATGAGTATTCAACATTTCCGTGTC
GCCCTTATTCCCTTTTTTGCGGCATTTTGCCTTCCTGTTTTTGCTCACCCAGAAACGCTGGTGAAAGTAA
AAGATGCTGAAGATCAGTTGGGTGCACGAGTGGGTTACATCGAACTGGATCTCAACAGCGGTAAGATCCT
TGAGAGTTTTCGCCCCGAAGAACGTTTTCCAATGATGAGCACTTTTAAAGTTCTGCTATGTGGCGCGGTA
TTATCCCGTATTGACGCCGGGCAAGAGCAACTCGGTCGCCGCATACACTATTCTCAGAATGACTTGGTTG
AGTACTCACCAGTCACAGAAAAGCATCTTACGGATGGCATGACAGTAAGAGAATTATGCAGTGCTGCCAT
AACCATGAGTGATAACACTGCGGCCAACTTACTTCTGACAACGATCGGAGGACCGAAGGAGCTAACCGCT
TTTTTGCACAACATGGGGGATCATGTAACTCGCCTTGATCGTTGGGAACCGGAGCTGAATGAAGCCATAC
CAAACGACGAGCGTGACACCACGATGCCTGTAGCAATGGCAACAACGTTGCGCAAACTATTAACTGGCGA
ACTACTTACTCTAGCTTCCCGGCAACAATTAATAGACTGGATGGAGGCGGATAAAGTTGCAGGACCACTT
CTGCGCTCGGCCCTTCCGGCTGGCTGGTTTATTGCTGATAAATCTGGAGCCGGTGAGCGTGGGTCTCGCG
GTATCATTGCAGCACTGGGGCCAGATGGTAAGCCCTCCCGTATCGTAGTTATCTACACGACGGGGAGTCA
GGCAACTATGGATGAACGAAATAGACAGATCGCTGAGATAGGTGCCTCACTGATTAAGCATTGGTAACTG
TCAGACCAAGTTTACTCATATATACTTTAGATTGATTTAAAACTTCATTTTTAATTTAAAAGGATCTAGG
TGAAGATCCTTTTTGATAATCTCATGACCAAAATCCCTTAACGTGAGTTTTCGTTCCACTGAGCGTCAGA
CCCCGTAGAAAAGATCAAAGGATCTTCTTGAGATCCTTTTTTTCTGCGCGTAATCTGCTGCTTGCAAACA
AAAAAACCACCGCTACCAGCGGTGGTTTGTTTGCCGGATCAAGAGCTACCAACTCTTTTTCCGAAGGTAA
CTGGCTTCAGCAGAGCGCAGATACCAAATACTGTTCTTCTAGTGTAGCCGTAGTTAGGCCACCACTTCAA
GAACTCTGTAGCACCGCCTACATACCTCGCTCTGCTAATCCTGTTACCAGTGGCTGCTGCCAGTGGCGAT
AAGTCGTGTCTTACCGGGTTGGACTCAAGACGATAGTTACCGGATAAGGCGCAGCGGTCGGGCTGAACGG
GGGGTTCGTGCACACAGCCCAGCTTGGAGCGAACGACCTACACCGAACTGAGATACCTACAGCGTGAGCT
ATGAGAAAGCGCCACGCTTCCCGAAGGGAGAAAGGCGGACAGGTATCCGGTAAGCGGCAGGGTCGGAACA
GGAGAGCGCACGAGGGAGCTTCCAGGGGGAAACGCCTGGTATCTTTATAGTCCTGTCGGGTTTCGCCACC
TCTGACTTGAGCGTCGATTTTTGTGATGCTCGTCAGGGGGGCGGAGCCTATGGAAAAACGCCAGCAACGC
GGCCTTTTTACGGTTCCTGGCCTTTTGCTGGCCTTTTGCTCACATGTTCTTTCCTGCGTTATCCCCTGAT
TCTGTGGATAACCGTATTACCGCCTTTGAGTGAGCTGATACCGCTCGCCGCAGCCGAACGACCGAGCGCA
GCGAGTCAGTGAGCGAGGAAGCGGAAGAGCGCCCAATACGCAAACCGCCTCTCCCCGCGCGTTGGCCGAT
TCATTAATGCAGCTGGCACGACAGGTTTCCCGACTGGAAAGCGGGCAGTGAGCGCAACGCAATTAATGTG
AGTTAGCTCACTCATTAGGCACCCCAGGCTTTACACTTTATGCTTCCGGCTCGTATGTTGTGTGGAATTG
TGAGCGGATAACAATTTCACACAGGAAACAGCTATGACCATGATTACGCCAAGCGCGCAATTAACCCTCA
CTAAAGGGAACAAAAGCTGGAGCTGCAAGCTTAATGTAGTCTTATGCAATACTCTTGTAGTCTTGCAACA
TGGTAACGATGAGTTAGCAACATGCCTTACAAGGAGAGAAAAAGCACCGTGCATGCCGATTGGTGGAAGT
AAGGTGGTACGATCGTGCCTTATTAGGAAGGCAACAGACGGGTCTGACATGGATTGGACGAACCACTGAA
TTGCCGCATTGCAGAGATATTGTATTTAAGTGCCTAGCTCGATACATAAACGGGTCTCTCTGGTTAGACC
AGATCTGAGCCTGGGAGCTCTCTGGCTAACTAGGGAACCCACTGCTTAAGCCTCAATAAAGCTTGCCTTG
AGTGCTTCAAGTAGTGTGTGCCCGTCTGTTGTGTGACTCTGGTAACTAGAGATCCCTCAGACCCTTTTAG
TCAGTGTGGAAAATCTCTAGCAGTGGCGCCCGAACAGGGACTTGAAAGCGAAAGGGAAACCAGAGGAGCT
CTCTCGACGCAGGACTCGGCTTGCTGAAGCGCGCACGGCAAGAGGCGAGGGGCGGCGACTGGTGAGTACG
CCAAAAATTTTGACTAGCGGAGGCTAGAAGGAGAGAGATGGGTGCGAGAGCGTCAGTATTAAGCGGGGGA
GAATTAGATCGCGATGGGAAAAAATTCGGTTAAGGCCAGGGGGAAAGAAAAAATATAAATTAAAACATAT
AGTATGGGCAAGCAGGGAGCTAGAACGATTCGCAGTTAATCCTGGCCTGTTAGAAACATCAGAAGGCTGT
AGACAAATACTGGGACAGCTACAACCATCCCTTCAGACAGGATCAGAAGAACTTAGATCATTATATAATA
CAGTAGCAACCCTCTATTGTGTGCATCAAAGGATAGAGATAAAAGACACCAAGGAAGCTTTAGACAAGAT
AGAGGAAGAGCAAAACAAAAGTAAGACCACCGCACAGCAAGCGGCCGCTGATCTTCAGACCTGGAGGAGG
AGATATGAGGGACAATTGGAGAAGTGAATTATATAAATATAAAGTAGTAAAAATTGAACCATTAGGAGTA
GCACCCACCAAGGCAAAGAGAAGAGTGGTGCAGAGAGAAAAAAGAGCAGTGGGAATAGGAGCTTTGTTCC
TTGGGTTCTTGGGAGCAGCAGGAAGCACTATGGGCGCAGCGTCAATGACGCTGACGGTACAGGCCAGACA
ATTATTGTCTGGTATAGTGCAGCAGCAGAACAATTTGCTGAGGGCTATTGAGGCGCAACAGCATCTGTTG
CAACTCACAGTCTGGGGCATCAAGCAGCTCCAGGCAAGAATCCTGGCTGTGGAAAGATACCTAAAGGATC
AACAGCTCCTGGGGATTTGGGGTTGCTCTGGAAAACTCATTTGCACCACTGCTGTGCCTTGGAATGCTAG
TTGGAGTAATAAATCTCTGGAACAGATTTGGAATCACACGACCTGGATGGAGTGGGACAGAGAAATTAAC
AATTACACAAGCTTAATACACTCCTTAATTGAAGAATCGCAAAACCAGCAAGAAAAGAATGAACAAGAAT
TATTGGAATTAGATAAATGGGCAAGTTTGTGGAATTGGTTTAACATAACAAATTGGCTGTGGTATATAAA
ATTATTCATAATGATAGTAGGAGGCTTGGTAGGTTTAAGAATAGTTTTTGCTGTACTTTCTATAGTGAAT
AGAGTTAGGCAGGGATATTCACCATTATCGTTTCAGACCCACCTCCCAACCCCGAGGGGACCCGACAGGC
CCGAAGGAATAGAAGAAGAAGGTGGAGAGAGAGACAGAGACAGATCCATTCGATTAGTGAACGGATCTCG
ACGGTATCGGTTAACTTTTAAAAGAAAAGGGGGGATTGGGGGGTACAGTGCAGGGGAAAGAATAGTAGAC
ATAATAGCAACAGACATACAAACTAAAGAATTACAAAAACAAATTACAAAAATTCAAAATTTTATCGATC
ACGAGACTAGCCTCGAGCTGGCTGCAGTAACGCCATTTTGCAAGGCATGGAAAAATACCAAACCAAGAAT
AGAGAAGTTCAGATCAAGGGCGGGTACATGAAAATAGCTAACGTTGGGCCAAACAGGATATCTGCGGTGA
GCAGTTTCGGCCCCGGCCCGGGGCCAAGAACAGATGGTCACCGCAGTTTCGGCCCCGGCCCGAGGCCAAG
AACAGATGGTCCCCAGATATGGCCCAACCCTCAGCAGTTTCTTAAGACCCATCAGATGTTTCCAGGCTCC
CCCAAGGACCTGAAATGACCCTGCGCCTTATTTGAATTAACCAATCAGCCTGCTTCTCGCTTCTGTTCGC
GCGCTTCTGCTTCCCGAGCTCTATAAAAGAGCTCACAACCCCTCACTCGGCGCGCCAGTCCTCCGACAGA
CTGAGTCGGCCGGTCGAATCAAGCTTATCGATACCGTCGACGGATCCGCTAGCCCGCGGTTCGAAATGGC
CACCCAGGTAATGGGGCAGTCTTCTGGAGGAGGAGGGCTGTTTACCAGCAGTGGCAACATTGGAATGGCC
CTGCCTAACGACATGTATGACTTGCATGACCTTTCCAAAGCTGAACTGGCCGCACCTCAGCTTATTATGC
TGGCAAATGTGGCCTTAACTGGGGAAGTAAATGGCAGCTGCTGTGATTACCTGGTCGGTGAAGAAAGACA
GATGGCAGAACTGATGCCGGTTGGGGATAACAACTTTTCAGATAGTGAAGAAGGAGAAGGACTTGAAGAG
TCTGCTGATATAAAAGGTGAACCTCATGGACTGGAAAACATGGAACTGAGAAGTTTGGAACTCAGCGTCG
TAGAACCTCAGCCTGTATTTGAGGCATCAGGTGCTCCAGATATTTACAGTTCAAATAAAGATCTTCCCCC
TGAAACACCTGGAGCGGAGGACAAAGGCAAGAGCTCGAAGACCAAACCCTTTCGCTGTAAGCCATGCCAA
TATGAAGCAGAATCTGAAGAACAGTTTGTGCATCACATCAGAGTTCACAGTGCTAAGAAATTTTTTGTGG
AAGAGAGTGCAGAGAAGCAGGCAAAAGCCAGGGAATCTGGCTCTTCCACTGCAGAAGAGGGAGATTTCTC
CAAGGGCCCCATTCGCTGTGACCGCTGCGGCTACAATACTAATCGATATGATCACTATACAGCACACCTG
AAACACCACACCAGAGCTGGGGATAATGAGCGAGTCTACAAGTGTATCATTTGCACATACACAACAGTGA
GCGAGTATCACTGGAGGAAACATTTAAGAAACCATTTTCCAAGGAAAGTATACACATGTGGAAAATGCAA
CTATTTTTCAGACAGAAAAAACAATTATGTTCAGCATGTTAGAACTCATACAGGAGAACGCCCATATAAA
TGTGAACTTTGTCCTTACTCAAGTTCTCAGAAGACTCATCTAACTAGACATATGCGTACTCATTCAGGTG
AGAAGCCATTTAAATGTGATCAGTGCAGTTATGTGGCCTCTAATCAACATGAAGTAACCCGCCATGCAAG
ACAGGTTCACAATGGGCCTAAACCTCTTAATTGCCCACACTGTGATTACAAAACAGCAGATAGAAGCAAC
TTCAAAAAACATGTAGAGCTACATGTGAACCCACGGCAGTTCAATTGCCCTGTATGTGACTATGCAGCTT
CCAAGAAGTGTAATCTACAGTATCACTTCAAATCTAAGCATCCTACTTGTCCTAATAAAACAATGGATGT
CTCAAAAGTGAAACTAAAGAAAACCAAAAAACGAGAGGCTGACTTGCCTGATAATATTACCAATGAAAAA
ACAGAAATAGAACAAACAAAAATAAAAGGGGATGTGGCTGGAAAGAAAAATGAAAAGTCCGTCAAAGCAG
AGAAAAGAGATGTCTCAAAAGAGAAAAAGCCTTCTAATAATGTGTCAGTGATCCAGGTGACTACCAGAAC
TCGAAAATCAGTAACAGAGGTGAAAGAGATGGATGTGCATACAGGAAGCAATTCAGAAAAATTCAGTAAA
ACTAAGAAAAGCAAAAGGAAGCTGGAAGTTGACAGCCATTCTTTACATGGTCCTGTGAATGATGAGGAAT
CTTCAACAAAAAAGAAAAAGAAGGTAGAAAGCAAATCCAAAAATAATAGTCAGGAAGTGCCAAAGGGTGA
CAGCAAAGTGGAGGAGAATAAAAAGCAAAATACTTGCATGAAAAAAAGTACAAAGAAGAAAACTCTGAAA
AATAAATCAAGTAAGAAAAGCAGTAAGCCTCCTCAGAAGGAACCTGTTGAGAAGGGATCTGCTCAGATGG
ACCCTCCTCAGATGGGGCCTGCTCCCACAGAGGCGGTTCAGAAGGGGCCCGTTCAGGTGGAGCCGCCACC
TCCCATGGAGCATGCTCAGATGGAGGGTGCCCAGATACGGCCTGCTCCTGACGAGCCTGTTCAGATGGAG
GTGGTTCAGGAGGGGCCTGCTCAGAAGGAGCTGCTGCCTCCCGTGGAGCCTGCTCAGATGGTGGGTGCCC
AAATTGTACTTGCTCACATGGAGCTGCCTCCTCCCATGGAGACTGCTCAGACGGAGGTTGCCCAAATGGG
GCCTGCTCCCATGGAACCTGCTCAGATGGAGGTTGCCCAGGTAGAATCTGCTCCCATGCAGGTGGTCCAG
AAGGAGCCTGTTCAGATGGAGCTGTCTCCTCCCATGGAGGTGGTCCAGAAGGAGCCTGTTCAGATAGAGC
TGTCTCCTCCCATGGAGGTGGTCCAGAAGGAACCTGTTAAGATAGAGCTGTCTCCTCCCATAGAGGTGGT
CCAGAAGGAGCCTGTTCAGATGGAGTTGTCTCCTCCCATGGGGGTGGTTCAGAAGGAGCCTGCTCAGAGG
GAGCCACCTCCTCCCAGAGAGCCTCCCCTTCACATGGAGCCAATTTCCAAAAAGCCTCCTCTCCGAAAAG
ATAAAAAGGAAAAGTCTAACATGCAGAGTGAAAGGGCACGGAAGGAGCAAGTCCTTATTGAAGTTGGCTT
AGTGCCTGTTAAAGATAGCTGGCTTCTAAAGGAAAGTGTAAGCACAGAGGATCTCTCACCACCATCACCA
CCACTGCCAAAGGAAAATTTAAGAGAAGAGGCATCAGGAGACCAAAAATTACTCAACACAGGTGAAGGAA
ATAAAGAAGCCCCTCTTCAGAAAGTAGGAGCAGAAGAGGCAGATGAGAGCCTACCTGGTCTTGCTGCTAA
TATCAACGAATCTACCCATATTTCATCCTCTGGACAAAACTTGAATACGCCAGAGGGTGAAACTTTAAAT
GGTAAACATCAGACTGACAGTATAGTTTGTGAAATGAAAATGGACACTGATCAGAACACAAGAGAGAATC
TCACTGGTATAAATTCAACAGTTGAAGAACCAGTTTCACCAATGCTTCCCCCTTCAGCAGTAGAAGAACG
TGAAGCAGTGTCCAAAACTGCACTGGCATCACCTCCTGCTACAATGGCAGCAAATGAGTCTCAGGAAATT
GATGAAGATGAAGGCATCCACAGCCATGAAGGAAGTGACCTAAGTGACAACATGTCAGAGGGTAGTGATG
ATTCTGGATTGCATGGGGCTCGGCCAGTTCCACAAGAATCTAGCAGAAAAAATGCAAAGGAAGCCTTGGC
AGTCAAAGCGGCTAAGGGAGATTTTGTTTGTATCTTCTGTGATCGTTCTTTCAGAAAGGGAAAAGATTAC
AGCAAACACCTCAATCGCCATTTGGTTAATGTGTACTATCTTGAAGAAGCAGCTCAAGGGCAGGAGTAGA
CCGGTCGGATCCCCCGGGCTGCAGGAATTCGAGCATCTTACCGCCATTTATTCCCATATTTGTTCTGTTT
TTCTTGATTTGGGTATACATTTAAATGTTAATAAAACAAAATGGTGGGGCAATCATTTACATTTTTAGGG
ATATGTAATTACTAGTTCAGGTGTATTGCCACAAGACAAACATGTTAAGAAACTTTCCCGTTATTTACGC
TCTGTTCCTGTTAATCAACCTCTGGATTACAAAATTTGTGAAAGATTGACTGATATTCTTAACTATGTTG
CTCCTTTTACGCTGTGTGGATATGCTGCTTTAATGCCTCTGTATCATGCTATTGCTTCCCGTACGGCTTT
CGTTTTCTCCTCCTTGTATAAATCCTGGTTGCTGTCTCTTTATGAGGAGTTGTGGCCCGTTGTCCGTCAA
CGTGGCGTGGTGTGCTCTGTGTTTGCTGACGCAACCCCCACTGGCTGGGGCATTGCCACCACCTGTCAAC
TCCTTTCTGGGACTTTCGCTTTCCCCCTCCCGATCGCCACGGCAGAACTCATCGCCGCCTGCCTTGCCCG
CTGCTGGACAGGGGCTAGGTTGCTGGGCACTGATAATTCCGTGGTGTTGTCGGGGAAGCTGACGTCCTTT
GCAATTCGATATCAAGCTGTACCTTCTAGATGTACAGACGACTCAGCGCTTCTAGACCAATGACTTACAA
GGCAGCTGTAGATCTTAGCCACTTTTTAAAAGAAAAGGGGGGACTGGAAGGGCTAATTCACTCCCAACGA
AGACAAGATCTGCTTTTTGCTTGTACTGGGTCTCTCTGGTTAGACCAGATCTGAGCCTGGGAGCTCTCTG
GCTAACTAGGGAACCCACTGCTTAAGCCTCAATAAAGCTTGCCTTGAGTGCTTCAAGTAGTGTGTGCCCG
TCTGTTGTGTGACTCTGGTAACTAGAGATCCCTCAGACCCTTTTAGTCAGTGTGGAAAATCTCTAGCAGT
AGTAGTTCATGTCATCTTATTATTCAGTATTTATAACTTGCAAAGAAATGAATATCAGAGAGTGAGAGGA
ACTTGTTTATTGCAGCTTATAATGGTTACAAATAAAGCAATAGCATCACAAATTTCACAAATAAAGCATT
TTTTTCACTGCATTCTAGTTGTGGTTTGTCCAAACTCATCAATGTATCTTATCATGTCTGGCTCTAGCTA
TCCCGCCCCTAACTCCGCCCATCCCGCCCCTAACTCCGCCCAGTTCCGCCCATTCTCCGCCCCATGGCTG
ACTAATTTTTTTT
