>Addgene plasmid #219339 | SFFV-REST-Brd 422 | depositor partial sequence | sequence record 428497 | TF ORF
ATGGCCACCCAGGTAATGGGGCAGTCTTCTGGAGGAGGAGGGCTGTTTACCAGCAGTGGCAACATTGGAA
TGGCCCTGCCTAACGACATGTATGACTTGCATGACCTTTCCAAAGCTGAACTGGCCGCACCTCAGCTTAT
TATGCTGGCAAATGTGGCCTTAACTGGGGAAGTAAATGGCAGCTGCTGTGATTACCTGGTCGGTGAAGAA
AGACAGATGGCAGAACTGATGCCGGTTGGGGATAACAACTTTTCAGATAGTGAAGAAGGAGAAGGACTTG
AAGAGTCTGCTGATATAAAAGGTGAACCTCATGGACTGGAAAACATGGAACTGAGAAGTTTGGAACTCAG
CGTCGTAGAACCTCAGCCTGTATTTGAGGCATCAGGTGCTCCAGATATTTACAGTTCAAATAAAGATCTT
CCCCCTGAAACACCTGGAGCGGAGGACAAAGGCAAGAGCTCGAAGACCAAACCCTTTCGCTGTAAGCCAT
GCCAATATGAAGCAGAATCTGAAGAACAGTTTGTGCATCACATCAGAGTTCACAGTGCTAAGAAATTTTT
TGTGGAAGAGAGTGCAGAGAAGCAGGCAAAAGCCAGGGAATCTGGCTCTTCCACTGCAGAAGAGGGAGAT
TTCTCCAAGGGCCCCATTCGCTGTGACCGCTGCGGCTACAATACTAATCGATATGATCACTATACAGCAC
ACCTGAAACACCACACCAGAGCTGGGGATAATGAGCGAGTCTACAAGTGTATCATTTGCACATACACAAC
AGTGAGCGAGTATCACTGGAGGAAACATTTAAGAAACCATTTTCCAAGGAAAGTATACACATGTGGAAAA
TGCAACTATTTTTCAGACAGAAAAAACAATTATGTTCAGCATGTTAGAACTCATACAGGAGAACGCCCAT
ATAAATGTGAACTTTGTCCTTACTCAAGTTCTCAGAAGACTCATCTAACTAGACATATGCGTACTCATTC
AGGTGAGAAGCCATTTAAATGTGATCAGTGCAGTTATGTGGCCTCTAATCAACATGAAGTAACCCGCCAT
GCAAGACAGGTTCACAATGGGCCTAAACCTCTTAATTGCCCACACTGTGATTACAAAACAGCAGATAGAA
GCAACTTCAAAAAACATGTAGAGCTACATGTGAACCCACGGCAGTTCAATTGCCCTGTATGTGACTATGC
AGCTTCCAAGAAGTGTAATCTACAGTATCACTTCAAATCTAAGCATCCTACTTGTCCTAATAAAACAATG
GATGTCTCAAAAGTGAAACTAAAGAAAACCAAAAAACGAGAGGCTGACTTGCCTGATAATATTACCAATG
AAAAAACAGAAATAGAACAAACAAAAATAAAAGGGGATGTGGCTGGAAAGAAAAATGAAAAGTCCGTCAA
AGCAGAGAAAAGAGATGTCTCAAAAGAGAAAAAGCCTTCTAATAATGTGTCAGTGATCCAGGTGACTACC
AGAACTCGAAAATCAGTAACAGAGGTGAAAGAGATGGATGTGCATACAGGAAGCAATTCAGAAAAATTCA
GTAAAACTAAGAAAAGCAAAAGGAAGCTGGAAGTTGACAGCCATTCTTTACATGGTCCTGTGAATGATGA
GGAATCTTCAACAAAAAAGAAAAAGAAGGTAGAAAGCAAATCCAAAAATAATAGTCAGGAAGTGCCAAAG
GGTGACAGCAAAGTGGAGGAGAATAAAAAGCAAAATACTTGCATGAAAAAAAGTACAAAGAAGAAAACTC
TGAAAAATAAATCAAGTAAGAAAAGCAGTAAGCCTCCTCAGAAGGAACCTGTTGAGAAGGGATCTGCTCA
GATGGACCCTCCTCAGATGGGGCCTGCTCCCACAGAGGCGGTTCAGAAGGGGCCCGTTCAGGTGGAGCCG
CCACCTCCCATGGAGCATGCTCAGATGGAGGGTGCCCAGATACGGCCTGCTCCTGACGAGCCTGTTCAGA
TGGAGGTGGTTCAGGAGGGGCCTGCTCAGAAGGAGCTGCTGCCTCCCGTGGAGCCTGCTCAGATGGTGGG
TGCCCAAATTGTACTTGCTCACATGGAGCTGCCTCCTCCCATGGAGACTGCTCAGACGGAGGTTGCCCAA
ATGGGGCCTGCTCCCATGGAACCTGCTCAGATGGAGGTTGCCCAGGTAGAATCTGCTCCCATGCAGGTGG
TCCAGAAGGAGCCTGTTCAGATGGAGCTGTCTCCTCCCATGGAGGTGGTCCAGAAGGAGCCTGTTCAGAT
AGAGCTGTCTCCTCCCATGGAGGTGGTCCAGAAGGAACCTGTTAAGATAGAGCTGTCTCCTCCCATAGAG
GTGGTCCAGAAGGAGCCTGTTCAGATGGAGTTGTCTCCTCCCATGGGGGTGGTTCAGAAGGAGCCTGCTC
AGAGGGAGCCACCTCCTCCCAGAGAGCCTCCCCTTCACATGGAGCCAATTTCCAAAAAGCCTCCTCTCCG
AAAAGATAAAAAGGAAAAGTCTAACATGCAGAGTGAAAGGGCACGGAAGGAGCAAGTCCTTATTGAAGTT
GGCTTAGTGCCTGTTAAAGATAGCTGGCTTCTAAAGGAAAGTGTAAGCACAGAGGATCTCTCACCACCAT
CACCACCACTGCCAAAGGAAAATTTAAGAGAAGAGGCATCAGGAGACCAAAAATTACTCAACACAGGTGA
AGGAAATAAAGAAGCCCCTCTTCAGAAAGTAGGAGCAGAAGAGGCAGATGAGAGCCTACCTGGTCTTGCT
GCTAATATCAACGAATCTACCCATATTTCATCCTCTGGACAAAACTTGAATACGCCAGAGGGTGAAACTT
TAAATGGTAAACATCAGACTGACAGTATAGTTTGTGAAATGAAAATGGACACTGATCAGAACACAAGAGA
GAATCTCACTGGTATAAATTCAACAGTTGAAGAACCAGTTTCACCAATGCTTCCCCCTTCAGCAGTAGAA
GAACGTGAAGCAGTGTCCAAAACTGCACTGGCATCACCTCCTGCTACAATGGCAGCAAATGAGTCTCAGG
AAATTGATGAAGATGAAGGCATCCACAGCCATGAAGGAAGTGACCTAAGTGACAACATGTCAGAGGGTAG
TGATGATTCTGGATTGCATGGGGCTCGGCCAGTTCCACAAGAATCTAGCAGAAAAAATGCAAAGGAAGCC
TTGGCAGTCAAAGCGGCTAAGGGAGATTTTGTTTGTATCTTCTGTGATCGTTCTTTCAGAAAGGGAAAAG
ATTACAGCAAACACCTCAATCGCCATTTGGTTAATGTGTACTATCTTGAAGAAGCAGCTCAAGGGCAGGA
GTAG
