>Addgene plasmid #219339 | SFFV-REST-Brd 422 | depositor partial sequence | sequence record 428498 | Barcode sequence
TGTACAGACGACTCAGCGCT
